Addgene plasmid #78986: PP152
Purpose: Supplemental Figure 4. Promoter long ppTEF1. Expresses GFP.
Depositing lab: Timothy Lu. Depositing organization: Massachusetts Institute of Technology. Publication: Synthetic biology and microbioreactor platforms for programmable production of biologics at the point-of-care. Perez-Pinera P, Han N, Cleto S, Cao J, Purcell O, Shah KA, Lee K, Ram R, Lu TK. Nat Commun. 2016 Jul 29;7:12211. doi: 10.1038/ncomms12211. PubMed 27470089.
Backbone
  Vector backbone: pPICZ A
  Vector type: Yeast Expression
  Selectable markers: Zeocin
Growth in bacteria
  Bacterial resistance: Bleocin (Zeocin), 50 μg/mL
  Growth temperature: 37°C
  Growth strain: DH5alpha
  Copy number: Unknown
Gene/Insert
  Gene/Insert name: GFP
Terms and licenses: Academic/Nonprofit Terms; Industry Terms: Not Available to Industry
How to cite: PP152 was a gift from Timothy Lu (Addgene plasmid # 78986 ; http://n2t.net/addgene:78986 ; RRID:Addgene_78986)
