[The description below was written by a language model from this plasmid's Addgene catalogue record and pLannotate feature annotations shown in this document.]
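Description:
PP152 is a yeast expression plasmid built on the pPICZ A backbone, a vector designed for Pichia pastoris, and it expresses GFP. According to the record it carries a "long" version of the ppTEF1 promoter (presumably the P. pastoris TEF1 promoter) and was one of the promoter test constructs in a study on programmable, point-of-care production of biologics in yeast. The full sequence is 3,858 nt.

The feature table identifies the reporter as EGFP. It is followed by a short match to a tag fragment that probably corresponds to the 6xHis region of the backbone, although the record does not say whether this is fused in frame to the reporter. The P. pastoris AOX1 terminator then ends the transcript. The stretch of roughly 750 nt directly upstream of EGFP carries no promoter annotation, apart from a small fragment hit to a mycobacterial groL1 gene that is most likely spurious. This unannotated region is where the long ppTEF1 promoter named in the catalogue entry would be expected to lie, in place of the AOX1 promoter normally found in pPICZ, but the annotation does not confirm it.

Selection relies on a single Sh ble (BleoR) gene that confers Zeocin resistance in both hosts. It is preceded by the S. cerevisiae TEF1 promoter for expression in yeast and the synthetic EM7 promoter for expression in E. coli, and it is terminated by the CYC1 terminator. A high-copy ColE1/pUC-type origin supports propagation in bacteria. No yeast origin of replication is annotated, which is consistent with pPICZ-type vectors being maintained by genomic integration. The construct is suited to measuring promoter strength by GFP fluorescence.
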