Features (pLannotate 1.2.2; 9 found; start..end, strand, type, name):
     54..428     +  CDS            BleoR: antibiotic-binding protein; Sh ble from Streptoalloteichus hindustanus; confers resistance to bleomycin, phleomycin, and Zeocin™
    494..741     +  terminator     CYC1 terminator: S. cerevisiae CYC1; transcription terminator for CYC1
    816..1404    -  rep_origin     ori: high-copy-number ColE1/pMB1/pBR322/pUC origin of replication
   1499..1585    -  CDS            groL1 (fragment): CH601_MYCA1 - Also known as groEL1 From Mycobacterium avium (strain 104).
   2339..3055    +  CDS            EGFP: EGFP is a basic (constitutively fluorescent) green fluorescent protein published in 1996, derived from Aequorea victoria. It is reported to be a rapidly-maturing weak dimer with moderate acid sensitivity.
   3125..3142    +  CDS            capTEV™ (fragment): composite tag for in vivo biotinylation, TEV protease cleavage, and 6xHis tagging
   3166..3412    +  terminator     AOX1 terminator: Pichia pastoris AOX1; transcription terminator for AOX1
   3427..3838    +  promoter       TEF1 promoter: S. cerevisiae TEF1; promoter for EF-1α
   3846..35      +  promoter       EM7 promoter (across the origin): synthetic bacterial promoter&nbsp
>Addgene plasmid #78986 | PP152 | depositor full sequence | sequence record 147731 | PP152 sequence 3858 bps
CATCGGCATAGTATATCGGCATAGTATAATACGACAAGGTGAGGAACTAAACCATGGCCAAGTTGACCAG
TGCCGTTCCGGTGCTCACCGCGCGCGACGTCGCCGGAGCGGTCGAGTTCTGGACCGACCGGCTCGGGTTC
TCCCGGGACTTCGTGGAGGACGACTTCGCCGGTGTGGTCCGGGACGACGTGACCCTGTTCATCAGCGCGG
TCCAGGACCAGGTGGTGCCGGACAACACCCTGGCCTGGGTGTGGGTGCGCGGCCTGGACGAGCTGTACGC
CGAGTGGTCGGAGGTCGTGTCCACGAACTTCCGGGACGCCTCCGGGCCGGCCATGACCGAGATCGGCGAG
CAGCCGTGGGGGCGGGAGTTCGCCCTGCGCGACCCGGCCGGCAACTGCGTGCACTTCGTGGCCGAGGAGC
AGGACTGACACGTCCGACGGCGGCCCACGGGTCCCAGGCCTCGGAGATCCGTCCCCCTTTTCCTTTGTCG
ATATCATGTAATTAGTTATGTCACGCTTACATTCACGCCCTCCCCCCACATCCGCTCTAACCGAAAAGGA
AGGAGTTAGACAACCTGAAGTCTAGGTCCCTATTTATTTTTTTATAGTTATGTTAGTATTAAGAACGTTA
TTTATATTTCAAATTTTTCTTTTTTTTCTGTACAGACGCGTGTACGCATGTAACATTATACTGAAAACCT
TGCTTGAGAAGGTTTTGGGACGCTCGAAGGCTTTAATTTGCAAGCTGGAGACCAACATGTGAGCAAAAGG
CCAGCAAAAGGCCAGGAACCGTAAAAAGGCCGCGTTGCTGGCGTTTTTCCATAGGCTCCGCCCCCCTGAC
GAGCATCACAAAAATCGACGCTCAAGTCAGAGGTGGCGAAACCCGACAGGACTATAAAGATACCAGGCGT
TTCCCCCTGGAAGCTCCCTCGTGCGCTCTCCTGTTCCGACCCTGCCGCTTACCGGATACCTGTCCGCCTT
TCTCCCTTCGGGAAGCGTGGCGCTTTCTCAATGCTCACGCTGTAGGTATCTCAGTTCGGTGTAGGTCGTT
CGCTCCAAGCTGGGCTGTGTGCACGAACCCCCCGTTCAGCCCGACCGCTGCGCCTTATCCGGTAACTATC
GTCTTGAGTCCAACCCGGTAAGACACGACTTATCGCCACTGGCAGCAGCCACTGGTAACAGGATTAGCAG
AGCGAGGTATGTAGGCGGTGCTACAGAGTTCTTGAAGTGGTGGCCTAACTACGGCTACACTAGAAGGACA
GTATTTGGTATCTGCGCTCTGCTGAAGCCAGTTACCTTCGGAAAAAGAGTTGGTAGCTCTTGATCCGGCA
AACAAACCACCGCTGGTAGCGGTGGTTTTTTTGTTTGCAAGCAGCAGATTACGCGCAGAAAAAAAGGATC
TCAAGAAGATCCTTTGATCTTTTCTACGGGGTCTGACGCTCAGTGGAACGAAAACTCACGTTAAGGGATT
TTGGTCATGAGATCAGATCTGAGCTCGTTTGGCCGTGGCCGTGCTCGTCCTCGTCGGCCGGCTTGTCGAC
GACGGCGGTCTCCGTCGTCAGGATCATCCGGGCCACAAGCTTGCTGACAGAAGCCTCAAGAAAAAAAAAA
TTCTTCTTCGACTATGCTGGAGGCAGAGATGATCGAGCCGGTAGTTAACTATATATAGCTAAATTGGTTC
CATCACCTCGAGTCAGCATCTGGTTACGTAACTCTGGCAACCAGTAACACGCTTAAGGTTTGGAACAACA
CTAAACTACCTTGCGGTACTACCATTGACACTACACATCCTTAATTCCAATCCTGTCTGGCCTCCTTCAC
CTTTTAACCATCTTGCCCATTCCAACTCGTGTCAGATTGCGTATCAAGTGAAAAAAAAAAAATTTTAAAA
TCTTTAACCCAATCAGGTAATAACTGTCGCCTCTTTTATCTGCCGCACTGCATGAGGTGTCCCCTTAGTG
GGAAAGAGTACTGAGCCAACCCTGGAGGACAGCAAGGGAAAAATACCTACAACTTGCTTCATAATGGTCG
TAAAAACAATCCTTGTCGGATATAAGTGTTGTAGACTGTCCCTTATCCTCTGCGATGTTCTTCCTCTCAA
AGTTTGCGATTTCTCTCTATCAGAATTGCCATCAAGAGACTCAGGACTAATTTCGCAGTCCCACACGCAC
TCGTACATGATTGGCTGAAATTTCCCTAAAGAATTTCTTTTTCACGAAAATTTTTTTTTACACAAGATTT
TCAGCAGATATAAAATGGAGAGCAGGACCTCCGCTGTGACTCTTCTTTTTTTTCTTTTATTCTCACTACA
TACATTTTAGTTATTCGCCAACGAATTCATGGTGAGCAAGGGCGAGGAGCTGTTCACCGGGGTGGTGCCC
ATCCTGGTCGAGCTGGACGGCGACGTAAACGGCCACAAGTTCAGCGTGTCCGGCGAGGGCGAGGGCGATG
CCACCTACGGCAAGCTGACCCTGAAGTTCATCTGCACCACCGGCAAGCTGCCCGTGCCCTGGCCCACCCT
CGTGACCACCCTGACCTACGGCGTGCAGTGCTTCAGCCGCTACCCCGACCACATGAAGCAGCACGACTTC
TTCAAGTCCGCCATGCCCGAAGGCTACGTCCAGGAGCGCACCATCTTCTTCAAGGACGACGGCAACTACA
AGACCCGCGCCGAGGTGAAGTTCGAGGGCGACACCCTGGTGAACCGCATCGAGCTGAAGGGCATCGACTT
CAAGGAGGACGGCAACATCCTGGGGCACAAGCTGGAGTACAACTACAACAGCCACAACGTCTATATCATG
GCCGACAAGCAGAAGAACGGCATCAAGGTGAACTTCAAGATCCGCCACAACATCGAGGACGGCAGCGTGC
AGCTCGCCGACCACTACCAGCAGAACACCCCCATCGGCGACGGCCCCGTGCTGCTGCCCGACAACCACTA
CCTGAGCACCCAGAGCGCCCTGAGCAAAGACCCCAACGAGAAGCGCGATCACATGGTCCTGCTGGAGTTC
GTGACCGCCGCCGGGATCACTCTCGGCATGGACGAGCTGTACAAGGCCGCGGCGGCCGCCAGCTTTCTAG
AACAAAAACTCATCTCAGAAGAGGATCTGAATAGCGCCGTCGACCATCATCATCATCATCATTGACCGGT
CTTGCTAGATTCTAATCAAGAGGATGTCAGAATGCCATTTGCCTGAGAGATGCAGGCTTCATTTTTGATA
CTTTTTTATTTGTAACCTATATAGTATAGGATTTTTTTTGTCATTTTGTTTCTTCTCGTACGAGCTTGCT
CCTGATCAGCCTATCTCGCAGCTGATGAATATCTTGTGGTAGGGGTTTGGGAAAATCATTCGAGTTTGAT
GTTTTTCTTGGTATTTCCCACTCCTCTTCAGAGTACAGAAGATTAAGTGAGACCTTCGTTTGTGCGGATC
CCCCACACACCATAGCTTCAAAATGTTTCTACTCCTTTTTTACTCTTCCAGATTTTCTCGGACTCCGCGC
ATCGCCGTACCACTTCAAAACACCCAAGCACAGCATACTAAATTTTCCCTCTTTCTTCCTCTAGGGTGTC
GTTAATTACCCGTACTAAAGGTTTGGAAAAGAAAAAAGAGACCGCCTCGTTTCTTTTTCTTCGTCGAAAA
AGGCAATAAAAATTTTTATCACGTTTCTTTTTCTTGAAATTTTTTTTTTTAGTTTTTTTCTCTTTCAGTG
ACCTCCATTGATATTTAAGTTAATAAACGGTCTTCAATTTCTCAAGTTTCAGTTTCATTTTTCTTGTTCT
ATTACAACTTTTTTTACTTCTTGTTCATTAGAAAGAAAGCATAGCAATCTAATCTAAGGGGCGGTGTTGA
CAATTAAT
