>Addgene plasmid #78986 | PP152 | addgene partial sequence | sequence record 168300 | EXFP-R 5'-GTCTTGTAGTTGCCGTCGTC-3'
CGGACTTGAAGAAGTCGTGCTGCTTCATGTGGTCGGGGTAGCGGCTGAAGCACTGCACGCCGTAGGTCAG
GGTGGTCACGAGGGTGGGCCAGGGCACGGGCAGCTTGCCGGTGGTGCAGATGAACTTCAGGGTCAGCTTG
CCGTAGGTGGCATCGCCCTCGCCCTCGCCGGACACGCTGAACTTGTGGCCGTTTACGTCGCCGTCCAGCT
CGACCAGGATGGGCACCACCCCGGTGAACAGCTCCTCGCCCTTGCTCACCATGAATTCGTTGGCGAATAA
CTAAAATGTATGTAGTGAGAATAAAAGAAAAAAAAGAAGAGTCACAGCGGAGGTCCTGCTCTCCATTTTA
TATCTGCTGAAAATCTTGTGTAAAAAAAAATTTTCGTGAAAAAGAAATTCTTTAGGGAAATTTCAGCCAA
TCATGTACGAGTGCGTGTGGGACTGCGAAATTAGTCCTGAGTCTCTTGATGGCAATTCTGATAGAGAGAA
ATCGCAAACTTTGAGAGGAAGAACATCGCAGAGGATAAGGGACAGTCTACAACACTTATATCCGACAAGG
ATTGTTTTTACGACCATTATGAAGCAAGTTGTAGGTATTTTTCCCTTGCTGTCCTCCAGGGTTGGCTCAG
TACTCTTTCCCACTAAGGGGACACCTCATGCAGTGCGGCAGATAAAAGAGGCGACAGTTATTACCTGATT
GGGTTAAAGATTTTAAAATTTTTTTTTTTTCACTTGATACGCAATCTGACACGAGTTGGAATGGGCAAGA
TGGTTAAAAGGTGAAGGAGGCCAGACAGGATTGGAATTAAGGATGTGTAG
